Addgene plasmid #127713: pY128
Purpose: (Empty Backbone) Level 1 yeast shuttle vector for a transcription unit with A - D scars. Clone in with BsaI. Has a high-copy yeast replicon and KanMX selection.
Depositing lab: Christopher Voigt. Depositing organization: Massachusetts Institute of Technology. Publication: Iterative algorithm-guided design of massive strain libraries, applied to itaconic acid production in yeast. Young EM, Zhao Z, Gielesen BEM, Wu L, Benjamin Gordon D, Roubos JA, Voigt CA. Metab Eng. 2018 Jul;48:33-43. doi: 10.1016/j.ymben.2018.05.002. Epub 2018 May 9. PubMed 29753070.
Backbone
  Vector backbone: pEMY11
  Vector type: Yeast Expression, Synthetic Biology
  Selectable markers: G418
Growth in bacteria
  Bacterial resistance: Chloramphenicol, 25 μg/mL
  Growth temperature: 37°C
  Growth strain: DH5alpha
  Copy number: High Copy
Gene/Insert
  Cloning method: Restriction Enzyme
  Sequencing primers: 5′ GTTATCCCCTGATTCTGTGG; 3′ ATTCAGCAATTTGCCCG
Terms and licenses: Academic/Nonprofit Terms; Industry Terms: Not Available to Industry
Depositor comments: High copy yeast shuttle vector compatible with TypeIIS assembly (GoldenGate or MoClo). A scar is GTGC and D scar is CCTC. LacZ cassette for blue/white screening of clones.
How to cite: pY128 was a gift from Christopher Voigt (Addgene plasmid # 127713 ; http://n2t.net/addgene:127713 ; RRID:Addgene_127713)
