[The description below was written by a language model from this plasmid's Addgene catalogue record and pLannotate feature annotations shown in this document.]
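Description:
pY128 is an empty Level 1 yeast–E. coli shuttle vector built on the pEMY11 backbone for Type IIS (Golden Gate/MoClo-style) assembly of a single yeast transcription unit. The sequenced record is about 4.9 kb. In E. coli it is maintained at high copy from a ColE1/pUC-type origin and selected with chloramphenicol through a cat gene driven by its native promoter. The cat cassette is flanked by a phage lambda t0 terminator fragment and a T3Te terminator, which presumably help insulate it from neighbouring transcription. In yeast, a 2μ origin gives high-copy episomal replication. Selection there is by the kanMX cassette, which confers G418 resistance and ends in the Ashbya gossypii TEF terminator.

The cloning site is a lacZα dropout cassette made up of a CAP binding site, lac promoter, lac operator, a pUC-type multiple cloning site and a lacZα fragment, with a small residual lacI fragment upstream. According to the depositor, parts are cloned in with BsaI, leaving defined "A" and "D" junction scars at the two ends of the assembled transcription unit. Replacing the lacZα cassette allows blue/white screening, with correct assemblies appearing as white colonies. The BsaI sites and scars are not annotated in the feature table. As an empty backbone, the vector carries no yeast promoter, coding sequence or terminator for a payload; these are supplied by the parts the user assembles.

The vector was deposited in connection with work on algorithm-guided design of large yeast strain libraries for itaconic acid production. It suits the modular construction of high-copy yeast expression units for synthetic biology and metabolic engineering.
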