Features (pLannotate 1.2.2; 15 found; start..end, strand, type, name):
     61..649     -  rep_origin     ori: high-copy-number ColE1/pMB1/pBR322/pUC origin of replication
    748..1907    +  rep_origin     2μ ori: yeast 2μ plasmid origin of replication
   1949..2146    -  terminator     TEF terminator: Ashbya gossypii TEF terminator
   1949..3305    -  gene           kanMX: yeast selectable marker conferring kanamycin resistance (Wach et al., 1994)
   3416..3453    -  terminator     lambda t0 terminator (fragment): transcription terminator from phage lambda
   3477..4133    -  CDS            cat: CAT_ECOLX - Experimental evidence at protein level: Swiss-Prot protein existence level 1. This enzyme is an effector of chloramphenicol resistance in bacteria. From Escherichia coli. This protein is used as a marker in many commonly used cloning vectors, such as pACYC184.
   4134..4231    -  promoter       cat promoter: promoter of the E. coli cat gene encoding chloramphenicol acetyltransferase
   4296..4325    -  terminator     T3Te terminator: phage T3 early transcription terminator
   4358..4416    +  misc_feature   bom (fragment): basis of mobility region from pBR322
   4422..4579    -  CDS            lacZα (fragment): LacZα fragment of β-galactosidase; lacZ fragment
   4576..4632    +  misc_feature   MCS: pUC18/19 multiple cloning site
   4669..4685    -  protein_bind   lac operator: The lac repressor binds to the lac operator to inhibit transcription in E. coli. This inhibition can be relieved by adding lactose or isopropyl-β-D-thiogalactopyranoside (IPTG). lac repressor encoded by lacI
   4693..4723    -  promoter       lac promoter: promoter for the E. coli lac operon
   4738..4759    -  protein_bind   CAP binding site: CAP binding activates transcription in the presence of cAMP. E. coli catabolite activator protein
   4772..4840    -  CDS            lacI (fragment): lac repressor; lacI; The lac repressor binds to the lac operator to inhibit transcription in E. coli. This inhibition can be relieved by adding lactose or isopropyl-β-D-thiogalactopyranoside (IPTG).
>Addgene plasmid #127713 | pY128 | addgene full sequence | sequence record 253011 | Addgene NGS Result
CATGTGAGCAAAAGGCCAGCAAAAGGCCAGGAACCGTAAAAAGGCCGCGTTGCTGGCGTTTTTCCATAGG
CTCCGCCCCCCTGACGAGCATCACAAAAATCGACGCTCAAGTCAGAGGTGGCGAAACCCGACAGGACTAT
AAAGATACCAGGCGTTTCCCCCTGGAAGCTCCCTCGTGCGCTCTCCTGTTCCGACCCTGCCGCTTACCGG
ATACCTGTCCGCCTTTCTCCCTTCGGGAAGCGTGGCGCTTTCTCATAGCTCACGCTGTAGGTATCTCAGT
TCGGTGTAGGTCGTTCGCTCCAAGCTGGGCTGTGTGCACGAACCCCCCGTTCAGCCCGACCGCTGCGCCT
TATCCGGTAACTATCGTCTTGAGCCCAACCCGGTAAGACACGACTTATCGCCACTGGCAGCAGCCACTGG
TAACAGGATTAGCAGAGCGAGGTATGTAGGCGGTGCTACAGAGTTCTTGAAGTGGTGGCCTAACTACGGC
TACACTAGAAGAACAGTATTTGGTATCTGCGCTCTGCTGAAGCCAGTTACCTTCGGAAAAAGAGTTGGTA
GCTCTTGATCCGGCAAACAAACCACCGCTGGTAGCGGTGGTTTTTTTGTTTGCAAGCAGCAGATTACGCG
CAGAAAAAAAGGATCTCAAGAAGATCCTTTGATCTTTTCTACGGGGTCTGACGCTCAGTGGAACGAAAAC
TCACGTTAAGGGATTTTGGTCATGAGATTATCAAAAAGGATCTTCACACGCATTTAAGCATAAACACGCA
CTATGCCGTTCTTCTCATGTATATATATATACAGGCAACACGCAGATATAGGTGCGACGTGAACAGTGAG
CTGTATGTGCGCAGCTCGCGTTGCATTTTCGGAAGCGCTCGTTTTCGGAAACGCTTTGAAGTTCCTATTC
CGAAGTTCCTATTCTCTAGAAAGTATAGGAACTTCAGAGCGCTTTTGAAAACCAAAAGCGCTCTGATGAC
GCACTTTCAAAAAACCAAAAACGCACCGGACTGTAACGAGCTACTAAAATATTGCGAATACCGCTTCCAC
AAACATTGCTCAAAAGTATCTCTTTGCTATATATCTCTGTGCTATATCCCTATATAACCTACCCATCCAC
CTTTCGCTCCTTGAACTTGCATCTAAACTCGACCTCTACATTTTTTATGTTTATCTCTAGTATTACTCTT
TAGACAAAAAAATTGTAGTAAGAACTATTCATAGAGTGAATCGAAAACAATACGAAAATGTAAACATTTC
CTATACGTAGTATATAGAGACAAAATAGAAGAAACCGTTCATAATTTTCTGACCAATGAAGAATCATCAA
CGCTATCACTTTCTGTTCACAAAGTATGCGCAATCCACATCGGTATAGAATATAATCGGGGATGCCTTTA
TCTTGAAAAAATGCACCCGCAGCTTCGCTAGTAATCAGTAAACGCGGGAAGTGGTGTCAGGCTTTTTTTA
TGGAAGAGAAAATAGACACCAAAGTAGCCTTCTTCTAACCTTAACGGACCTACAGTGCAAAAAGTTATCA
AGAGACTGCATTATAGAGCGCACAAAGGAGAAAAAAAGTAATCTAAGATGCTTTGTTAGAAAAATAGCGC
TCTCGGGATGCATTTTTGTAGAACAAAAAAGAAGTATAGATTCTTTGTTGGTAAAATAGCGCTCTCGCGT
TGCATTTCTGTTCTGTAAAAATGCAGCTCAGATTCTTTGTTTGAAAAATTAGCGCTCTCGCGTTGCATTT
TTGTTTTACAAAAATGAAGCACAGATTCTTCGTTGGTAAAATAGCGCTTTCGCGTTGCATTTCTGTTCTG
TAAAAATGCAGCTCAGATTCTTTGTTTGAAAAATTAGCGCTCTCGCGTTGCATTTTTGTTCTACAAAATG
AAGCACAGATGCTTCGTGAGGTCGACACTGGATGGCGGCGTTAGTATCGAATCGACAGCAGTATAGCGAC
CAGCATTCACATACGATTGACGCATGATATTACTTTCTGCGCACTTAACTTCGCATCTGGGCAGATGATG
TCGAGGCGAAAAAAAATATAAATCACGCTAACATTTGATTAAAATAGAACAACTACAATATAAAAAAACT
ATACAAATGACAAGTTCTTGAAAACAAGAATCTTTTTATTGTCAGTACTGTTTAGAAAAACTCATCGAGC
ATCAAATGAAACTGCAATTTATTCATATCAGGATTATCAATACCATATTTTTGAAAAAGCCGTTTCTGTA
ATGAAGGAGAAAACTCACCGAGGCAGTTCCATAGGATGGCAAGATCCTGGTATCGGTCTGCGATTCCGAC
ACGTCCAACATCAATACAACCTATTAATTTCCCCTCGTCAAAAATAAGGTTATCAAGTGAGAAATCACCA
TGAGTGACGACTGAATCCGGTGAGAATGGCAAAAGCTTATGCATTTCTTTCCAGACTTGTTCAACAGGCC
AGCCATTACGCTCGTCATCAAAATCACTCGCATCAACCAAACCGTTATTCATTCGTGATTGCGCCTGAGC
GAGACGAAATACGCGATCGCTGTTAAAAGGACAATTACAAACAGGAATCGAATGCAACCGGCGCAGGAAC
ACTGCCAGCGCATCAACAATATTTTCACCTGAATCAGGATATTCTTCTAATACCTGGAATGCTGTTTTGC
CGGGGATCGCAGTGGTGAGTAACCATGCATCATCAGGAGTACGGATAAAATGCTTGATGGTCGGAAGAGG
CATAAATTCCGTCAGCCAGTTTAGTCTGACCATCTCATCTGTAACATCATTGGCAACGCTACCTTTGCCA
TGTTTCAGAAACAACTCTGGCGCATCGGGCTTCCCATACAATCGATAGATTGTCGCACCTGATTGCCCGA
CATTATCGCGAGCCCATTTATACCCATATAAATCAGCATCCATGTTGGAATTTAATCGCGGCCTCGAAAC
GTGTGTCTTTTCCTTACCCATTGTTGTTTATGTTCGGATGTGATGTGAGAACTGTATCCTAGCAAGATTT
TAAAAGGAAGTATATGAAAGAAGAACCTCAGTGGCAAATCCTAACCTTTTATATTTCTCTACAGGGGCGC
GGCGTGGGGACAATTCAACGCGTCTGTGAGGGGAGCGTTTCCCTGCTCGCAGGTCTGCAGCGAGGAGCCG
TAATTTTTGCTTCGCGCCGTGCGGCCATCAAAATGTATGGATGCAAATGATTATACATGGGGATGTATGG
GCTAAATGTACGGGCGACAGTCACATCATGCCCCTGAGCTGCGCACGTCAAGACTGTCAAGGAGGGTATT
CTGGGCCTCCATGTCGCTGGCCGGGTGACCCGGCGGGGACAAGGCAAGCTGCACCTAGATCCTTTTAAAT
TAAAAATGAAGTTTTAAATCAATCTAAAGTATATATGAGTAAACTTGGTCTGACAGAGTTCTGAGGTCAT
TACTGGATCTATCAACAGCAGTCCAAGCGAGCTCGATATCAAATTACGCCCCGCCCTGCCACTCATCGCA
GTACTGTTGTAATTCATTAAGCATTCTGCCGACATGGAAGCCATCACAAACGGCATGATGAACCTGAATC
GCCAGCGGCATCAGCACCTTGTCGCCTTGCGTATAATATTTGCCCATGGTGAAAACGGGGGCGAAGAAGT
TGTCCATATTGGCCACGTTTAAATCAAAACTGGTGAAACTCACCCAGGGATTGGCTGAGACGAAAAACAT
ATTCTCAATAAACCCTTTAGGGAAATAGGCCAGGTTTTCACCGTAACACGCCACATCTTGCGAATATATG
TGTAGAAACTGCCGGAAATCGTCGTGGTATTCACTCCAGAGCGATGAAAACGTTTCAGTTTGCTCATGGA
AAACGGTGTAACAAGGGTGAACACTATCCCATATCACCAGCTCACCGTCTTTCATTGCCATACGAAATTC
CGGATGAGCATTCATCAGGCGGGCAAGAATGTGAATAAAGGCCGGATAAAACTTGTGCTTATTTTTCTTT
ACGGTCTTTAAAAAGGCCGTAATATCCAGCTGAACGGTCTGGTTATAGGTACATTGAGCAACTGACTGAA
ATGCCTCAAAATGTTCTTTACGATGCCATTGGGATATATCAACGGTGGTATATCCAGTGATTTTTTTCTC
CATTTTAGCTTCCTTAGCTCCTGAAAATCTCGATAACTCAAAAAATACGCCCGGTAGTGATCTTATTTCA
TTATGGTGAAAGTTGGAACCTCTTACGTGCCCGATCAACTCGCGCGTTTGCCACCTGACGTCTAAGAAAA
GGAATATTCAGCAATTTGCCCGTGCCGAAGAAAGGCCCACCCGTGAAGGTGAGCCAGTGAGTTGATTGGA
AGACCTGTGCAGAGACCTGCACCATATGCGGTGTGAAATACCGCACAGATGCGTAAGGAGAAAATACCGC
ATCAGGCGCCATTCGCCATTCAGGCTGCGCAACTGTTGGGAAGGGCGATCGGTGCGGGCCTCTTCGCTAT
TACGCCAGCTGGCGAAAGGGGGATGTGCTGCAAGGCGATTAAGTTGGGTAACGCCAGGGTTTTCCCAGTC
ACGACGTTGTAAAACGACGGCCAGTGAATTCGAGCTCGGTACCCGGGGATCCTCTAGAATCGACCTGCAG
GCATGCAAGCTTGGCGTAATCATGGTCATAGCTGTTTCCTGTGTGAAATTGTTATCCGCTCACAATTCCA
CACAACATACGAGCCGGAAGCATAAAGTGTAAAGCCTGGGGTGCCTAATGAGTGAGCTAACTCACATTAA
TTGCGTTGCGCTCACTGCCCGCTTTCCAGTCGGGAAACCTGTCGTGCCAGCTGCATTAATGAATCGGCCA
ACGCGCGGGGGTCTCACCTCAGGTCTTCGAGCGGTATCAGCTCACTCAAAGGCGGTAATACGGTTATCCA
CAGAATCAGGGGATAACGCAGGAAAGAA
